Addgene plasmid #207760: qTAG-C-moxGFP-Puro-H2BC11-MMEJ
Purpose: MMEJ donor template for moxGFP-2A-Puro insertion into the C-terminus of the H2BC11 locus for nuclei visualization. To be co-transfected with sgRNA plasmid px330-PITCh-H2BC11 Addgene #207755
Depositing lab: Laurence Pelletier. Depositing organization: Sinai Health System. Publication: qTAG: an adaptable plasmid scaffold for CRISPR-based endogenous tagging. Philip R, Sharma A, Matellan L, Erpf AC, Hsu WH, Tkach JM, Wyatt HDM, Pelletier L. EMBO J. 2024 Dec 12. doi: 10.1038/s44318-024-00337-5. PubMed 39668248.
Backbone
  Vector backbone: pUC19
  Backbone manufacturer: Invitrogen
  Backbone size w/o insert (bp): 2686
  Vector type: Mammalian Expression, CRISPR ; Donor Template
  Selectable markers: Puromycin
Growth in bacteria
  Bacterial resistance: Ampicillin, 100 μg/mL
  Growth temperature: 37°C
  Growth strain: DH5alpha
  Copy number: High Copy
Gene/Insert
  Gene/Insert name: H2BC11 Short Homology Arms flanking a moxGFP-Puro Cassette (alt name: H2BC11)
  Species: H. sapiens (human)
  Insert size (bp): 1676
  Entrez Gene: H2BC11 (a.k.a. H2B/r, H2BFR, H2BJ, HIST1H2BJ)
  Cloning method: Unknown
  Sequencing primers: 5′ CTGCAAGGCGATTAAGTTGGGTAAC; 3′ GGCTCGTATGTTGTGTGGAATTGT
Terms and licenses: Academic/Nonprofit Terms; Industry Terms: Not Available to Industry
Depositor comments: To be co-transfected with sgRNA plasmid px330-PITCh-H2BC11 https://www.addgene.org/207755 . Please visit https://www.biorxiv.org/content/10.1101/2023.11.01.565029v3 for bioRxiv preprint.
How to cite: qTAG-C-moxGFP-Puro-H2BC11-MMEJ was a gift from Laurence Pelletier (Addgene plasmid # 207760 ; http://n2t.net/addgene:207760 ; RRID:Addgene_207760)
