[The description below was written by a language model from this plasmid's Addgene catalogue record and pLannotate feature annotations shown in this document.]
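Description:
qTAG-C-moxGFP-Puro-H2BC11-MMEJ is a CRISPR donor template built on a pUC19 backbone, designed to tag the human histone gene H2BC11 (also known as HIST1H2BJ) at its C-terminus by microhomology-mediated end joining. It is propagated in E. coli as a high-copy plasmid through the ColE1/pUC origin and selected with ampicillin via the β-lactamase gene and its native promoter. Remnants of the pUC19 lac region (lacZα fragment, lac promoter, operator and CAP site) flank the insert and are backbone leftovers rather than functional parts of the payload.

The insert of about 1.7 kb consists of short H2BC11 homology arms surrounding a promoterless moxGFP-2A-Puro cassette. The feature table shows a small fragment of H2B coding sequence immediately upstream of moxGFP, a rapidly maturing monomeric green fluorescent protein, consistent with an in-frame fusion to the end of the histone. Downstream lies the puromycin N-acetyltransferase coding sequence, bracketed by lox71 and lox66 sites. The 2A element named in the catalogue entry is not separately annotated. No mammalian promoter is annotated, so expression of both the tagged histone and the resistance marker would depend on correct integration at the endogenous locus, with the 2A sequence releasing the puromycin marker as a separate protein. The flanking mutant lox sites should permit Cre-mediated removal of the selection marker after edited cells have been enriched, although the record does not state this explicitly.

The plasmid is meant to be co-transfected with a companion px330-PITCh sgRNA/Cas9 plasmid targeting H2BC11. Puromycin-selected cells then carry fluorescent endogenous H2B for visualizing nuclei.
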