Features (pLannotate 1.2.2; 15 found; start..end, strand, type, name):
    137..236     +  misc_feature   bom (fragment): basis of mobility region from pBR322
    242..399     -  CDS            lacZα (fragment): LacZα fragment of β-galactosidase; lacZ fragment
    425..446     +  CDS            H2B (fragment): human histone H2B; HIST1H2BJ
    474..1190    +  CDS            moxGFP: moxGFP is a basic (constitutively fluorescent) green fluorescent protein published in 2015, derived from Aequorea victoria. It is reported to be a rapidly-maturing monomer.
   1263..1296    +  protein_bind   lox71: Left element (LE) mutant of loxP (Araki et al., 2010). Cre-mediated recombination occurs in the 8-bp core sequence (GCATACAT). Cre recombinase
   1371..1967    +  CDS            PuroR (fragment): puromycin N-acetyltransferase; pac from Streptomyces; confers resistance to puromycin
   1974..2007    +  protein_bind   lox66: Right element (RE) mutant of loxP (Araki et al., 2010). Cre-mediated recombination occurs in the 8-bp core sequence (GCATACAT). Cre recombinase
   2120..2136    -  protein_bind   lac operator: The lac repressor binds to the lac operator to inhibit transcription in E. coli. This inhibition can be relieved by adding lactose or isopropyl-β-D-thiogalactopyranoside (IPTG). lac repressor encoded by lacI
   2144..2174    -  promoter       lac promoter: promoter for the E. coli lac operon
   2189..2210    -  protein_bind   CAP binding site: CAP binding activates transcription in the presence of cAMP. E. coli catabolite activator protein
   2223..2315    -  CDS            lacI (fragment): lac repressor; lacI; The lac repressor binds to the lac operator to inhibit transcription in E. coli. This inhibition can be relieved by adding lactose or isopropyl-β-D-thiogalactopyranoside (IPTG).
   2498..3086    -  rep_origin     ori: high-copy-number ColE1/pMB1/pBR322/pUC origin of replication
   3257..4117    -  CDS            AmpR: β-lactamase; bla; confers resistance to ampicillin, carbenicillin, and related antibiotics
   4118..4222    -  promoter       AmpR promoter: bla
   4317..35      +  CDS            rop (fragment) (across the origin): Rop protein, which maintains plasmids at low copy number; rop
>Addgene plasmid #207760 | qTAG-C-moxGFP-Puro-H2BC11-MMEJ | addgene full sequence | sequence record 413789 | Addgene NGS Result
TCGCGCGTTTCGGTGATGACGGTGAAAACCTCTGACACATGCAGCTCCCGGAGACGGTCACAGCTTGTCT
GTAAGCGGATGCCGGGAGCAGACAAGCCCGTCAGGGCGCGTCAGCGGGTGTTGGCGGGTGTCGGGGCTGG
CTTAACTATGCGGCATCAGAGCAGATTGTACTGAGAGTGCACCATATGCGGTGTGAAATACCGCACAGAT
GCGTAAGGAGAAAATACCGCATCAGGCGCCATTCGCCATTCAGGCTGCGCAACTGTTGGGAAGGGCGATC
GGTGCGGGCCTCTTCGCTATTACGCCAGCTGGCGAAAGGGGGATGTGCTGCAAGGCGATTAAGTTGGGTA
ACGCCAGGGTTTTCCCAGTCACGACGTTGTAAAACGACGGCCAGTGAATTCGCATCGTACGCGTACGTGT
TTGGCGTCACCAAGTACACCAGCGCTGGAGGAAGCGGAGGATCTGGCGGTACCATGGTGAGCAAGGGCGA
GGAGCTGTTCACCGGGGTGGTGCCCATCCTGGTCGAGCTGGACGGCGACGTGAACGGCCACAAGTTCTCC
GTGCGGGGCGAGGGCGAGGGCGATGCCACCAACGGCAAGCTGACCCTGAAGTTCATCAGCACCACCGGCA
AGCTGCCCGTGCCCTGGCCCACCCTCGTGACCACCCTGACCTACGGCGTGCAGAGCTTCTCCCGCTACCC
CGACCACATGAAGCGCCACGACTTCTTCAAGAGCGCCATGCCCGAAGGCTACGTCCAGGAGCGCACCATC
TCCTTCAAGGACGACGGCACCTACAAGACCCGCGCCGAGGTGAAGTTCGAGGGCGACACCCTGGTGAACC
GCATCGAGCTGAAGGGCATCGACTTCAAGGAGGACGGCAACATCCTGGGGCACAAGCTGGAGTACAACTT
CAACTCCCACAACGTCTATATCACCGCCGACAAGCAGAAGAACGGCATCAAGGCCAACTTCAAGATCCGC
CATAACGTGGAGGACGGCTCCGTGCAGCTCGCCGACCACTACCAGCAGAACACCCCCATCGGCGACGGCC
CCGTGCTGCTGCCCGACAACCACTACCTGTCCACCCAGTCCAAGCTGTCCAAAGACCCCAACGAGAAGCG
CGATCACATGGTCCTGCTGGAGTTCGTGACCGCCGCCGGGATCACTCACGGCATGGACGAGCTGTACAAG
GGCTCTGGCTACCCCTACGACGTGCCCGACTACGCCGGCTATCCGTATGATGTCCCGGACTATGCAACGC
GTTACCGTTCGTATAGCATACATTATACGAAGTTATCTGGATCCGGAGCTACTAACTTCAGCCTGCTGAA
GCAGGCCGGAGACGTGGAGGAGAACCCTGGACCTTCTAGAATGACCGAGTACAAGCCCACGGTGCGCCTC
GCCACCCGCGACGACGTCCCCAGGGCCGTACGCACCCTCGCCGCCGCGTTCGCCGACTACCCCGCCACGC
GCCACACCGTCGATCCGGACCGCCACATCGAGCGGGTCACCGAGCTGCAAGAACTCTTCCTCACGCGCGT
CGGGCTCGACATCGGCAAGGTGTGGGTCGCGGACGACGGCGCCGCGGTGGCGGTCTGGACCACGCCGGAG
AGCGTCGAAGCGGGGGCGGTGTTCGCCGAGATCGGCCCGCGCATGGCCGAGTTGAGCGGTTCCCGGCTGG
CCGCGCAGCAACAGATGGAAGGCCTCCTGGCGCCGCACCGGCCCAAGGAGCCCGCGTGGTTCCTGGCCAC
CGTCGGCGTCTCGCCCGACCACCAGGGCAAGGGTCTGGGCAGCGCCGTCGTGCTCCCCGGAGTGGAGGCG
GCCGAGCGCGCCGGGGTGCCCGCCTTCCTGGAGACCTCCGCGCCCCGCAACCTCCCCTTCTACGAGCGGC
TCGGCTTCACCGTCACCGCCGACGTCGAGGTGCCCGAAGGACCGCGCACCTGGTGCATGACCCGCAAGCC
CGGTGCCCCCGGGATAACTTCGTATAGCATACATTATACGAACGGTAGCCTCGAGACCGGTAAGAGCAAG
TGAGCTAAGTAAACAGTGAGTTGGCCAAACACGTACGCGTACGATGCAAGCTTGGCGTAATCATGGTCAT
AGCTGTTTCCTGTGTGAAATTGTTATCCGCTCACAATTCCACACAACATACGAGCCGGAAGCATAAAGTG
TAAAGCCTGGGGTGCCTAATGAGTGAGCTAACTCACATTAATTGCGTTGCGCTCACTGCCCGCTTTCCAG
TCGGGAAACCTGTCGTGCCAGCTGCATTAATGAATCGGCCAACGCGCGGGGAGAGGCGGTTTGCGTATTG
GGCGCTCTTCCGCTTCCTCGCTCACTGACTCGCTGCGCTCGGTCGTTCGGCTGCGGCGAGCGGTATCAGC
TCACTCAAAGGCGGTAATACGGTTATCCACAGAATCAGGGGATAACGCAGGAAAGAACATGTGAGCAAAA
GGCCAGCAAAAGGCCAGGAACCGTAAAAAGGCCGCGTTGCTGGCGTTTTTCCATAGGCTCCGCCCCCCTG
ACGAGCATCACAAAAATCGACGCTCAAGTCAGAGGTGGCGAAACCCGACAGGACTATAAAGATACCAGGC
GTTTCCCCCTGGAAGCTCCCTCGTGCGCTCTCCTGTTCCGACCCTGCCGCTTACCGGATACCTGTCCGCC
TTTCTCCCTTCGGGAAGCGTGGCGCTTTCTCATAGCTCACGCTGTAGGTATCTCAGTTCGGTGTAGGTCG
TTCGCTCCAAGCTGGGCTGTGTGCACGAACCCCCCGTTCAGCCCGACCGCTGCGCCTTATCCGGTAACTA
TCGTCTTGAGTCCAACCCGGTAAGACACGACTTATCGCCACTGGCAGCAGCCACTGGTAACAGGATTAGC
AGAGCGAGGTATGTAGGCGGTGCTACAGAGTTCTTGAAGTGGTGGCCTAACTACGGCTACACTAGAAGAA
CAGTATTTGGTATCTGCGCTCTGCTGAAGCCAGTTACCTTCGGAAAAAGAGTTGGTAGCTCTTGATCCGG
CAAACAAACCACCGCTGGTAGCGGTGGTTTTTTTGTTTGCAAGCAGCAGATTACGCGCAGAAAAAAAGGA
TCTCAAGAAGATCCTTTGATCTTTTCTACGGGGTCTGACGCTCAGTGGAACGAAAACTCACGTTAAGGGA
TTTTGGTCATGAGATTATCAAAAAGGATCTTCACCTAGATCCTTTTAAATTAAAAATGAAGTTTTAAATC
AATCTAAAGTATATATGAGTAAACTTGGTCTGACAGTTACCAATGCTTAATCAGTGAGGCACCTATCTCA
GCGATCTGTCTATTTCGTTCATCCATAGTTGCCTGACTCCCCGTCGTGTAGATAACTACGATACGGGAGG
GCTTACCATCTGGCCCCAGTGCTGCAATGATACCGCGAGACCCACGCTCACCGGCTCCAGATTTATCAGC
AATAAACCAGCCAGCCGGAAGGGCCGAGCGCAGAAGTGGTCCTGCAACTTTATCCGCCTCCATCCAGTCT
ATTAATTGTTGCCGGGAAGCTAGAGTAAGTAGTTCGCCAGTTAATAGTTTGCGCAACGTTGTTGCCATTG
CTACAGGCATCGTGGTGTCACGCTCGTCGTTTGGTATGGCTTCATTCAGCTCCGGTTCCCAACGATCAAG
GCGAGTTACATGATCCCCCATGTTGTGCAAAAAAGCGGTTAGCTCCTTCGGTCCTCCGATCGTTGTCAGA
AGTAAGTTGGCCGCAGTGTTATCACTCATGGTTATGGCAGCACTGCATAATTCTCTTACTGTCATGCCAT
CCGTAAGATGCTTTTCTGTGACTGGTGAGTACTCAACCAAGTCATTCTGAGAATAGTGTATGCGGCGACC
GAGTTGCTCTTGCCCGGCGTCAATACGGGATAATACCGCGCCACATAGCAGAACTTTAAAAGTGCTCATC
ATTGGAAAACGTTCTTCGGGGCGAAAACTCTCAAGGATCTTACCGCTGTTGAGATCCAGTTCGATGTAAC
CCACTCGTGCACCCAACTGATCTTCAGCATCTTTTACTTTCACCAGCGTTTCTGGGTGAGCAAAAACAGG
AAGGCAAAATGCCGCAAAAAAGGGAATAAGGGCGACACGGAAATGTTGAATACTCATACTCTTCCTTTTT
CAATATTATTGAAGCATTTATCAGGGTTATTGTCTCATGAGCGGATACATATTTGAATGTATTTAGAAAA
ATAAACAAATAGGGGTTCCGCGCACATTTCCCCGAAAAGTGCCACCTGACGTCTAAGAAACCATTATTAT
CATGACATTAACCTATAAAAATAGGCGTATCACGAGGCCCTTTCGTC
